>Addgene plasmid #53167 | pWZLblasti-HA-MEK5 | addgene partial sequence | sequence record 87666 | pLXSN5 5'-CCCTTGAACCTCCTCGTTCGACC-3'
ATCCTCCCTTTATCCAGCCCTCACTCCTTCTCTAGGCGCCGGCCGGATCCGCCGCCACCATGTACCCATA
CGATGTTCCAGATTACGCTCTGTGGCTAGCCCTTGGCCCCTTTCCTGCCATGGAGAACCAGGTGCTGGTA
ATTCGCATCAAGATCCCAAATAGTGGCGCGGTGGACTGGACAGTGCACTCCGGGCCGCAGTTACTCTTCA
GGGATGTGCTGGATGTGATAGGCCAGGTTCTGCCTGAAGCAACAACTACAGCATTTGAATATGAAGATGA
AGATGGTGATCGAATTACAGTGAGAAGTGATGAGGAAATGAAGGCAATGCTGTCATATTATTATTCCACA
GTAATGGAACAGCAAGTAAATGGACAGTTAATAGAGCCTCTGCAGATATTTCCAAGAGCCTGCAAGCCTC
CTGGGGAACGGAACATACATGGCCTGAAGGTGAATACTCGGGCCGGACCCTCTCAACACAGCAGCCCAGC
AGTCTCAGATTCACTTCCAAGCAATAGCTTAAAGAAGTCTTCTGCTGAACTGAAAAAAATACTAGCCAAT
GGCCAGATGAATGAACAAGACATACGATATCGGGACACTCTTGGTCATGGCAACGGAGGCACAGTCTACA
AAGCATATCATGTCCCGAGTGGGAAAATATTAGCTGTAAAGGTCATACTACTAGATATTACACTGGAACT
TCAGAAGCAAATTATGTCTGAATTGGAAATTCTTTATAAGTGCGATTCATCATATATCATTGGATTTTAT
GGAGCATTTTTTGTAGAAAACAGGATTTCAATATGTACAGAATTCATGGATGGGGGATCTTTGGATGTAT
ATAGGAAAATGCCAGAACATGTCCTTGGAAGAATTGCAGTAGCAGTTGTTAAAGGCCTTACTTATTTGTG
GAGTTTAAAGATTTTACATAGAGACGTGAAGCCCTCCAATATGCTAGTAAACACAAGAGGACAGGTTAAG
CTGTGTGATTTTGGAGTTAGCACTCAGCTGGTGAATTCTATAGCCAAGACGTATGTTGGAACAA
