>Addgene plasmid #53167 | pWZLblasti-HA-MEK5 | addgene partial sequence | sequence record 87668 | pWZL-R 5'-TTCCGGGCCCTCACATTG-3'
GGGGGAAAATAACCGGAATTGGTCGACTCACGGGGGCCCCTGCTGCTGGCTCCGCCTCTCCTCCAGCGCC
CGGCACACCCACATGGACACCACGGCGGCATTTCCATCATTGAACTGCACGATGAACGGGTGGCCCATCA
ATTCTTCAGGTGCTGGCCTTTCTTTTGGCTGTTTTCGCATACACTGAGTGATGAAATGTACAAATGGCTC
CGAGAACTCTCCAACTGGAAGGACGGGCGAATCCTCATCAACAATGCACTGCAGAAGCTGGAGAGGCATT
AAAGATCCCTGGTTTTTCTGAATCTGAGGATATGGAAACCTCCCAAGAGCAAGCTCCATAAAAGAGATTC
CTAAGCTCCAGACATCAGAATGAATTCCATACTGCTCCCCTGAAATCCTTTCAGGCGCCATATAAGCATT
TGTTCCAACATACGTCTTGGCTATAGAATTCACCAGCTGAGTGCTAACTCCAAAATCACACAGCTTAACC
TGTCCTCTTGTGTTTACTAGCATATTGGAGGGCTTCACGTCTCTATGTAAAATCTTTAAACTCCACAAAT
AAGTAAGGCCTTTAACAACTGCTACTGCAATTCTTCCAAGGACATGTTCTGGCATTTTCCTATATACATC
CAAAGATCCCCCATCCATGAATTCTGTACATATTGAAATCCTGTTTTCTACAAAAAATGCTCCATAAAAT
CCAATGATATATGATGAATCGCACTTATAAAGAATTTCCAATTCAGACATAATTTGCTTCTGAAGTTCCA
GTGTAATATCTAGTAGTATGACCTTTACAGCTAATATTTTCCCACTCGGGACATGATATGCTTTGTAGAC
TGTGCCTCCGTTGCCATGACCAAGAGTGTCCCGATATCGTATGTCTTGTTCATTC
