[The description below was written by a language model from this plasmid's Addgene catalogue record.]
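Description:
pWZLblasti-HA-MEK5 is a retroviral mammalian expression plasmid built on the pWZLblasti backbone (about 5.1 kb without insert). It is propagated in E. coli as a high-copy plasmid under ampicillin selection, and it carries a blasticidin resistance marker for selecting transduced or transfected mammalian cells. No feature table accompanies the record, so the promoter driving the insert, the arrangement of the blasticidin cassette and the origin of replication are not explicitly stated. In retroviral vectors of the pWZL family, the insert is generally transcribed from the viral long terminal repeat, with the drug marker expressed downstream from the same transcript, but this is not confirmed for this construct by the record.

The payload is human MEK5 (MAP2K5, dual specificity mitogen-activated protein kinase kinase 5), an insert of roughly 1.35 kb carrying an N-terminal HA epitope tag. It was cloned by restriction digestion between BamHI and SalI sites, both of which remain intact. Part of the plasmid was derived from an earlier pWZL Neo construct encoding a myristoylated, Flag-tagged MAP2K5. The depositor notes that sequence discrepancies found during quality control have no functional consequence.

The construct is intended for producing retrovirus in packaging cells and stably expressing HA-tagged MEK5 in mammalian cells under blasticidin selection. The HA tag allows the exogenous protein to be detected or immunoprecipitated. It was deposited in connection with work on the copper requirement of oncogenic BRAF signalling and tumorigenesis, although the record does not specify the role MEK5 played in that study.
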