Addgene plasmid #53167: pWZLblasti-HA-MEK5
Purpose: Expresses HA tagged human MEK5 from blasticidin resistance retroviral vector
Depositing lab: Christopher Counter. Depositing organization: Duke University. Publication: Copper is required for oncogenic BRAF signalling and tumorigenesis. Brady DC, Crowe MS, Turski ML, Hobbs GA, Yao X, Chaikuad A, Knapp S, Xiao K, Campbell SL, Thiele DJ, Counter CM. Nature. 2014 Apr 9. doi: 10.1038/nature13180. PubMed 24717435.
Backbone
  Vector backbone: pWZLblasti
  Backbone size w/o insert (bp): 5100
  Vector type: Mammalian Expression, Retroviral
  Selectable markers: Blasticidin
Growth in bacteria
  Bacterial resistance: Ampicillin, 100 μg/mL
  Growth temperature: 37°C
  Growth strain: XL10 Gold
  Copy number: High Copy
Gene/Insert
  Gene/Insert name: MEK5 (alt names: Dual specificity mitogen-activated protein kinase kinase 5; MAPK/ERK kinase 5; MAPKK5)
  Species: H. sapiens (human)
  Insert size (bp): 1346
  GenBank ID: NM_145160.1
  Entrez Gene: MAP2K5 (a.k.a. HsT17454, MAPKK5, MEK5, PRKMK5)
  Tag / fusion protein: HA (N terminal on insert)
  Cloning method: Restriction Enzyme; 5′ cloning site BamHI (not destroyed); 3′ cloning site SalI (not destroyed)
  Sequencing primers: 5′ GAACCTCCTCGTTCGACC; 3′ TTCCGGGCCCTCACATTG
Resource information
  A portion of this plasmid was derived from a plasmid made by: Addgene Plasmid 20514: pWZL Neo Myr Flag MAP2K5
Terms and licenses: Academic/Nonprofit Terms; Industry Terms: Not Available to Industry
Depositor comments: The sequence discrepancies found during the QC process have no functional consequence.
How to cite: pWZLblasti-HA-MEK5 was a gift from Christopher Counter (Addgene plasmid # 53167 ; http://n2t.net/addgene:53167 ; RRID:Addgene_53167)
